Addgene plasmid #191698: pICH-roGFP2-GPXC71S
Purpose: Ti plasmid pICH86988 harbouring roGFP2-GPXC71S -a control roGFP2 fusion not responsive to peroxides used alongside plasmids 191680 and 191677
Depositing lab: Philip Mullineaux. Depositing organization: University of Essex. Publication: A novel glutathione peroxidase-based biosensor disentangles differential subcellular accumulation of H2O2 and lipid hydroperoxides. Exposito-Rodriguez M, Reeder B, Brooke GN, Hough MA, Laissue PP, Mullineaux PM. bioRxiv 2024.01.18.576236 10.1101/2024.01.18.576236.
Backbone
  Vector backbone: pICH86988
  Backbone manufacturer: Addgene plasmid #48076
  Backbone size w/o insert (bp): 9078
  Total vector size (bp): 9806
  Vector type: Plant Expression
  Selectable markers: Kanamycin
Growth in bacteria
  Bacterial resistance: Kanamycin, 50 μg/mL
  Growth temperature: 37°C
  Growth strain: DH5alpha
  Copy number: High Copy
Gene/Insert
  Gene/Insert name: redox(ro)GFP2-GPXC71S
  Species: Synthetic
  Insert size (bp): 1320
  Mutation: Peroxidatic Cysteine 71 replaced with Serine
  Promoter: CaMV 35S
  Cloning method: Restriction Enzyme; 5′ cloning site Bsa1 (destroyed during cloning); 3′ cloning site Bsa1 (destroyed during cloning)
  Sequencing primers: 5′ unknown; 3′ unknown
Terms and licenses: Academic/Nonprofit Terms; Industry Terms: Not Available to Industry
Depositor comments: Please visit https://doi.org/10.1101/2024.01.18.576236 for bioRxiv preprint.
How to cite: pICH-roGFP2-GPXC71S was a gift from Philip Mullineaux (Addgene plasmid # 191698 ; http://n2t.net/addgene:191698 ; RRID:Addgene_191698)
