[The description below was written by a language model from this plasmid's Addgene catalogue record and pLannotate feature annotations shown in this document.]
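Description:
pICH-roGFP2-GPXC71S is a plant expression binary (T-DNA) vector of about 9.8 kb built on the pICH86988 backbone. The insert was placed by BsaI (Golden Gate-style) cloning, which destroyed both sites. The backbone carries a high-copy ColE1/pUC-type origin for propagation in E. coli. It also carries the pVS1 replication module (oriV, RepA and the StaA stability protein), which normally supports maintenance in Agrobacterium. A fragment of an incP oriV is also annotated. Bacterial selection is by kanamycin, through an aphA-3 type KanR gene that the annotation places downstream of an AmpR (bla) promoter.

Between the nopaline-type left and right border repeats lie two plant cassettes. The first is a NOS promoter–nptII (neo)–NOS terminator unit, which provides kanamycin selection in plant cells. The second is the sensor cassette. It is driven by the CaMV 35S promoter, preceded by upstream CaMV sequence that the annotation software reads as a fragment of a viral coding region. The promoter is followed by the TMV Ω translational enhancer and the cassette ends with the OCS terminator.

The roughly 1.3 kb synthetic open reading frame fuses the redox-sensitive roGFP2 to a glutathione peroxidase domain. The automated annotation labels roGFP2 as EGFP and matches the peroxidase domain to a fragment of Arabidopsis GPX3. The peroxidatic cysteine 71 of the GPX moiety is replaced with serine, so the fusion does not respond to peroxides. According to the record, it serves as a non-responsive control used alongside two companion plasmids from the same series, in work on distinguishing subcellular accumulation of H2O2 and lipid hydroperoxides.
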