Features (pLannotate 1.2.2; 19 found; start..end, strand, type, name):
    257..886     -  CDS            pVS1 StaA: stability protein from the Pseudomonas plasmid pVS1 (Heeb et al., 2000)
   1150..1174    +  misc_feature   LB T-DNA repeat: left border repeat from nopaline C58 T-DNA
   1384..1567    +  promoter       NOS promoter: nopaline synthase promoter NOS promoter
   1588..2379    +  CDS            neo: KKA2_KLEPN - Also known as kan, nptII. Experimental evidence at protein level: Swiss-Prot protein existence level 1. Resistance to kanamycin, neomycin, paromomycin, ribostamycin, butirosin and gentamicin B. From Klebsiella pneumoniae.
   2408..2660    +  terminator     NOS terminator: nopaline synthase terminator and poly(A) signal
   2686..3492    +  CDS            IBMP_CAMVB (fragment): Experimental evidence at protein level: Swiss-Prot protein existence level 1. Enhances the ribosomal termination-reinitiation event leading to the translation of major open reading frames on the polycistronic viral RNAs. From Cauliflower mosaic virus (strain Bari 1) (CaMV).
   3676..4021    +  promoter       CaMV 35S promoter: strong constitutive promoter from cauliflower mosaic virus
   3973..4019    +  promoter       minimal CaMV 35S promoter: minimal 35S promoter from cauliflower mosaic virus
   4050..4103    +  misc_feature   TMV Ω: translational enhancer from the tobacco mosaic virus 5'-leader sequence (Gallie et al., 1988)
   4112..4828    +  CDS            EGFP: EGFP is a basic (constitutively fluorescent) green fluorescent protein published in 1996, derived from Aequorea victoria. It is reported to be a rapidly-maturing weak dimer with moderate acid sensitivity.
   4931..5425    +  CDS            GPX3 (fragment): GPX3_ARATH - Experimental evidence at protein level: Swiss-Prot protein existence level 1. May constitute a glutathione peroxidase-like protective system against oxidative stresses. Involved positively in abscisic acid (ABA) signaling pathway that regulates numerous ABA responses, such as stomatal closure, seed germination and inhibition of vegetative growth. Oxidizes and represses target proteins (e.g. the phosphatase activity of ABI1 and ABI2) when oxidized by H(2)O(2), probably after ABA signaling. Modulates the calcium channel activity in guard cells in response to ABA or H(2)O(2). Confers
   5439..6146    +  terminator     OCS terminator: octopine synthase terminator
   6209..6233    +  misc_feature   RB T-DNA repeat: right border repeat from nopaline C58 T-DNA
   6356..6944    -  rep_origin     ori: high-copy-number ColE1/pMB1/pBR322/pUC origin of replication
   7115..7909    -  CDS            KanR: aminoglycoside phosphotransferase; aphA-3; confers resistance to kanamycin
   7910..8014    -  promoter       AmpR promoter: bla
   8031..8091    -  rep_origin     oriV (fragment): incP origin of replication
   8297..8491    -  rep_origin     pVS1 oriV: origin of replication for the Pseudomonas plasmid pVS1 (Heeb et al., 2000)
   8557..9630    -  CDS            pVS1 RepA: replication protein from the Pseudomonas plasmid pVS1 (Heeb et al., 2000)
>Addgene plasmid #191698 | pICH-roGFP2-GPXC71S | addgene full sequence | sequence record 377993 | Addgene NGS Result
TCATTTATTCATTTGCTCATTTACTCTGGTAGCTGCGCGATGTATTCAGATAGCAGCTCGGTAATGGTCT
TGCCTTGGCGTACCGCGTACATCTTCAGCTTGGTGTGATCCTCCGCCGGCAACTGAAAGTTGACCCGCTT
CATGGCTGGCGTGTCTGCCAGGCTGGCCAACGTTGCAGCCTTGCTGCTGCGTGCGCTCGGACGGCCGGCA
CTTAGCGTGTTTGTGCTTTTGCTCATTTTCTCTTTACCTCATTAACTCAAATGAGTTTTGATTTAATTTC
AGCGGCCAGCGCCTGGACCTCGCGGGCAGCGTCGCCCTCGGGTTCTGATTCAAGAACGGTTGTGCCGGCG
GCGGCAGTGCCTGGGTAGCTCACGCGCTGCGTGATACGGGACTCAAGAATGGGCAGCTCGTACCCGGCCA
GCGCCTCGGCAACCTCACCGCCGATGCGCGTGCCTTTGATCGCCCGCGACACGACAAAGGCCGCTTGTAG
CCTTCCATCCGTGACCTCAATGCGCTGCTTAACCAGCTCCACCAGGTCGGCGGTGGCCCATATGTCGTAA
GGGCTTGGCTGCACCGGAATCAGCACGAAGTCGGCTGCCTTGATCGCGGACACAGCCAAGTCCGCCGCCT
GGGGCGCTCCGTCGATCACTACGAAGTCGCGCCGGCCGATGGCCTTCACGTCGCGGTCAATCGTCGGGCG
GTCGATGCCGACAACGGTTAGCGGTTGATCTTCCCGCACGGCCGCCCAATCGCGGGCACTGCCCTGGGGA
TCGGAATCGACTAACAGAACATCGGCCCCGGCGAGTTGCAGGGCGCGGGCTAGATGGGTTGCGATGGTCG
TCTTGCCTGACCCGCCTTTCTGGTTAAGTACAGCGATAACCTTCATGCGTTCCCCTTGCGTATTTGTTTA
TTTACTCATCGCATCATATACGCAGCGACCGCATGACGCAAGCTGTTTTACTCAAATACACATCACCTTT
TTAGACGGCGGCGCTCGGTTTCTTCAGCGGCCAAGCTGGCCGGCCAGGCCGCCAGCTTGGCATCAGACAA
ACCGGCCAGGATTTCATGCAGCCGCACGGCTGATGGGCTGCCTGTATCGAGTGGTGATTTTGTGCCGAGC
TGCCGGTCGGGGAGCTGTTGGCTGGCTGGTGGCAGGATATATTGTGGTGTAAACAAATTGACGCTTAGAC
AACTTAATAACACATTGCGGACGTTTTTAATGTACTGGGGTGGATGCAGTGGGCCCCACTCTGTGTGCCG
AATTCGGATCCGGAGAGCGGAGAATTAAGGGAGTCACGTTATGACCCCCGCCGATGACGCGGGACAAGCC
GTTTTACGTTTGGAACTGACAGAACCGCAACGTTGAAGGAGCCACTCAGCCGCGGGTTTCTGGAGTTTAA
TGAGCTAAGCACATACGTCAGAAACCATTATTGCGCGTTCAAAAGTCGCCTAAGGTCACTATCAGCTAGC
AAATATTTCTTGTCAAAAATGCTCCACTGACGTTCCATAAATTCCCCTCGGTATCCAATTAGAGTCTCAT
ATTCACTCTCAATCCAAATAATCTGCACCGGATCTGGATCGTTTCGCATGATTGAACAAGATGGATTGCA
CGCAGGTTCTCCGGCCGCTTGGGTGGAGAGGCTATTCGGCTATGACTGGGCACAACAGACAATCGGCTGC
TCTGATGCCGCCGTGTTCCGGCTGTCAGCGCAGGGGCGCCCGGTTCTTTTTGTCAAGACCGACCTGTCCG
GTGCCCTGAATGAACTCCAGGACGAGGCAGCGCGGCTATCGTGGCTGGCCACGACGGGCGTTCCTTGCGC
AGCTGTGCTCGACGTTGTCACTGAAGCGGGAAGGGACTGGCTGCTATTGGGCGAAGTGCCGGGGCAGGAT
CTCCTGTCATCTCACCTTGCTCCTGCCGAGAAAGTATCCATCATGGCTGATGCAATGCGGCGGCTGCATA
CGCTTGATCCGGCTACCTGCCCATTCGACCACCAAGCGAAACATCGCATCGAGCGAGCACGTACTCGGAT
GGAAGCCGGTCTTGTCGATCAGGATGATCTGGACGAAGAGCATCAGGGGCTCGCGCCAGCCGAACTGTTC
GCCAGGCTCAAGGCGCGTATGCCCGACGGCGAGGATCTCGTCGTGACTCATGGCGATGCCTGCTTGCCGA
ATATCATGGTGGAAAATGGCCGCTTTTCTGGATTCATCGACTGTGGCCGGCTGGGTGTGGCGGACCGCTA
TCAGGACATAGCGTTGGCTACCCGTGATATTGCTGAAGAGCTTGGCGGCGAATGGGCTGACCGCTTCCTC
GTGCTTTACGGTATCGCCGCTCCCGATTCGCAGCGCATCGCCTTCTATCGCCTTCTTGACGAGTTCTTCT
GAGCGGGTCTGGATCTAGAGTCAAGCAGATCGTTCAAACATTTGGCAATAAAGTTTCTTAAGATTGAATC
CTGTTGCCGGTCTTGCGATGATTATCATATAATTTCTGTTGAATTACGTTAAGCATGTAATAATTAACAT
GTAATGCATGACGTTATTTATGAGATGGGTTTTTATGATTAGAGTCCCGCAATTATACATTTAATACGCG
ATAGAAAACAAAATATAGCGCGCAAACTAGGATAAATTATCGCGCGCGGTGTCATCTATGTTACTAGATC
GACGCTGCAAGAATTCAAGCTTGGAGGAATTCCAATCCCACAAAAATCTGAGCTTAACAGCACAGTTGCT
CCTCTCAGAGCAGAATCGGGTATTCAACACCCTCATATCAACTACTACGTTGTGTATAACGGTCCACATG
CCGGTATATACGATGACTGGGGTTGTACAAAGGCGGCAACAAACGGCGTTCCCGGAGTTGCACACAAGAA
ATTTGCCACTATTACAGAGGCAAGAGCAGCAGCTGACGCGTACACAACAAGTCAGCAAACAGACAGGTTG
AACTTCATCCCCAAAGGAGAAGCTCAACTCAAGCCCAAGAGCTTTGCTAAGGCCCTAACAAGCCCACCAA
AGCAAAAAGCCCACTGGCTCACGCTAGGAACCAAAAGGCCCAGCAGTGATCCAGCCCCAAAAGAGATCTC
CTTTGCCCCGGAGATTACAATGGACGATTTCCTCTATCTTTACGATCTAGGAAGGAAGTTCGAAGGTGAA
GGTGACGACACTATGTTCACCACTGATAATGAGAAGGTTAGCCTCTTCAATTTCAGAAAGAATGCTGACC
CACAGATGGTTAGAGAGGCCTACGCAGCAAGTCTCATCAAGACGATCTACCCGAGTAACAATCTCCAGGA
GATCAAATACCTTCCCAAGAAGGTTAAAGATGCAGTCAAAAGATTCAGGACTAATTGCATCAAGAACACA
GAGAAAGACATATTTCTCAAGATCAGAAGTACTATTCCAGTATGGACGATTCAAGGCTTGCTTCATAAAC
CAAGGCAAGTAATAGAGATTGGAGTCTCTAAAAAGGTAGTTCCTACTGAATCTAAGGCCATGCATGGAGT
CTAAGATTCAAATCGAGGATCTAACAGAACTCGCCGTCAAGACTGGCGAACAGTTCATACAGAGTCTTTT
ACGACTCAATGACAAGAAGAAAATCTTCGTCAACATGGTGGAGCACGACACTCTGGTCTACTCCAAAAAT
GTCAAAGATACAGTCTCAGAAGATCAAAGGGCTATTGAGACTTTTCAACAAAGGATAATTTCGGGAAACC
TCCTCGGATTCCATTGCCCAGCTATCTGTCACTTCATCGAAAGGACAGTAGAAAAGGAAGGTGGCTCCTA
CAAATGCCATCATTGCGATAAAGGAAAGGCTATCATTCAAGATCTCTCTGCCGACAGTGGTCCCAAAGAT
GGACCCCCACCCACGAGGAGCATCGTGGAAAAAGAAGAGGTTCCAACCACGTCTACAAAGCAAGTGGATT
GATGTGACATCTCCACTGACGTAAGGGATGACGCACAATCCCACTATCCTTCGCAAGACCCTTCCTCTAT
ATAAGGAAGTTCATTTCATTTGGAGAGGACACGCTCGAGTATAAGAGCTCATTTTTACAACAATTACCAA
CAACAACAAACAACAAACAACATTACAATTACATTTACAATTATCGATACAATGGTTTCTAAAGGTGAAG
AACTGTTCACCGGTGTTGTTCCGATCCTGGTTGAACTGGATGGTGACGTTAACGGTCACAAATTCTCTGT
TTCTGGTGAAGGTGAAGGTGATGCTACCTACGGTAAACTGACCCTGAAATTCATCTCCACCACTGGTAAA
CTGCCGGTGCCGTGGCCGACCCTGGTTACCACCCTGACCTACGGCGTTCAGTGCTTCTCTCGTTACCCGG
ACCACATGAAACAGCACGACTTCTTCAAATCCGCTATGCCGGAAGGCTACGTTCAGGAACGCACCATTTT
CTTCAAAGATGACGGTAACTACAAAACCCGCGCTGAAGTTAAATTCGAAGGTGATACTCTGGTTAACCGT
ATCGAACTGAAAGGTATCGATTTCAAAGAAGACGGTAACATCCTGGGTCACAAACTGGAATACAACTACA
ACTGCCACAACGTGTACATCATGGCGGACAAACAGAAAAACGGTATTAAAGTTAACTTCAAAATCCGTCA
CAACATCGAAGATGGCAGCGTGCAGCTGGCCGACCACTACCAGCAGAACACCCCGATCGGTGACGGTCCG
GTTCTGCTGCCGGACAACCACTACCTGTCCACCTGCTCCGCGCTGTCTAAAGACCCGAACGAAAAACGTG
ATCACATGGTTCTGCTGGAATTCGTTACCGCAGCGGGCATCACCCTGGGTATGGACGAACTGTACAAAAC
TTCTGGTGGTTCTGGCGGTGGCGGCTCTGGCGGTGGTGGTAGCGGCGGCGGTGGTTCTGGTGGCGGTGGT
TCCGGTGGCGGCGGTAGCGGTGGCGAATTCGACCAGTCTTCTTACTCTTCCATCTACCACATCTCTGTTA
AAGACATCGATGGCAACGACGTGTCTCTGTCTAAATTCACCGGTAAAGTGCTGCTGATCGTAAACGTTGC
GTCTAAATCCGGTCTGACCCAGGGTAACTACAAAGAACTGAACATCCTGTACGCGAAATACAAAACCAAA
GGTCTGGAAATCCTGGCGTTCCCGTGTAACCAGTTCGGTTCTCAGGAACCGGGTTCTAACAAAGAAATTA
AAGATAACATCTGTACCACCTTTAAAGGTGAATTCCCGATCTTTGATAAAATTGAGGTTAACGGTGAAAA
CGCGTCCCCACTGTATAAATTTCTGAAAGAGCAGAAAGGCGGTCTGTTCGGTGATAGCATTAAATGGAAC
TTTGCTAAATTCTTAGTTGATAAACAAGGTAACGTAGTTGATCGTTTCGCGCCGACCACTAGCCCGTTAG
AGATTGAGAAAGACATTGAAAAACTGCTGGCATCTACCTAAGCTTGTCCTGCTTTAATGAGATATGCGAG
AAGCCTATGATCGCATGATATTTGCTTTCAATTCTGTTGTGCACGTTGTAAAAAACCTGAGCATGTGTAG
CTCAGATCCTTACCGCCGGTTTCGGTTCATTCTAATGAATATATCACCCGTTACTATCGTATTTTTATGA
ATAATATTCTCCGTTCAATTTACTGATTGTACCCTACTACTTATATGTACAATATTAAAATGAAAACAAT
ATATTGTGCTGAATAGGTTTATAGCGACATCTATGATAGAGCGCCACAATAACAAACAATTGCGTTTTAT
TATTACAAATCCAATTTTAAAAAAAGCGGCAGAACCGGTCAAACCTAAAAGACTGATTACATAAATCTTA
TTCAAATTTCAAAAGTGCCCCAGGGGCTAGTATCTACGACACACCGAGCGGCGAACTAATAACGCTCACT
GAAGGGAACTCCGGTTCCCCGCCGGCGCGCATGGGTGAGATTCCTTGAAGTTGAGTATTGGCCGTCCGCT
CTACCGAAAGTTACGGGCACCATTCAACCCGGTCCAGCACGGCGGCCGGGTAACCGACTTGCTGCCCCGA
GAATTATGCAGCATTTTTTTGGTGTATGTGGGCCCCAAATGAAGTGCAGGTCAAACCTTGACAGTGACGA
CAAATCGTTGGGCGGGTCCAGGGCGAATTTTGCGACAACATGTCGAGGCTCAGCAGGACCGCTACTAGAG
GATGCACATGTGACCGAGGGACACGAAGTGGTTTAAACTATCAGTGTTTGACAGGATATATTGGCGGGTA
AACCTAAGAGAAAAGAGCGTTTATTAGAATAATCGGATATTTAAAAGGGCGTGAAAAGGTTTATCCGTTC
GTCCATTTGTATGTGCCAACCACAGGAACCGTAAAAAGGCCGCGTTGCTGGCGTTTTTCCATAGGCTCCG
CCCCCCTGACGAGCATCACAAAAATCGACGCTCAAGTCAGAGGTGGCGAAACCCGACAGGACTATAAAGA
TACCAGGCGTTTCCCCCTGGAAGCTCCCTCGTGCGCTCTCCTGTTCCGACCCTGCCGCTTACCGGATACC
TGTCCGCCTTTCTCCCTTCGGGAAGCGTGGCGCTTTCTCATAGCTCACGCTGTAGGTATCTCAGTTCGGT
GTAGGTCGTTCGCTCCAAGCTGGGCTGTGTGCACGAACCCCCCGTTCAGCCCGACCGCTGCGCCTTATCC
GGTAACTATCGTCTTGAGTCCAACCCGGTAAGACACGACTTATCGCCACTGGCAGCAGCCACTGGTAACA
GGATTAGCAGAGCGAGGTATGTAGGCGGTGCTACAGAGTTCTTGAAGTGGTGGCCTAACTACGGCTACAC
TAGAAGGACAGTATTTGGTATCTGCGCTCTGCTGAAGCCAGTTACCTTCGGAAAAAGAGTTGGTAGCTCT
TGATCCGGCAAACAAACCACCGCTGGTAGCGGTGGTTTTTTTGTTTGCAAGCAGCAGATTACGCGCAGAA
AAAAAGGATCTCAAGAAGATCCTTTGATCTTTTCTACGGGGTCTGACGCTCAGTGGAACGAAAACTCACG
TTAAGGGATTTTGGTCATGAGATTATCAAAAAGGATCTTCACCTAGATCCTTTTAAATTAAAAATGAAGT
TTTAAATCAATCTAAAGTATATATGAGTAAACTTGGTCTGACAGCTAAAACAATTCATCCAGTAAAATAT
AATATTTTATTTTCTCCCAATCAGGCTTGATCCCCAGTAAGTCAAAAAATAGCTCGACATACTGTTCTTC
CCCGATATCCTCCCTGATCGACCGGACGCAGAAGGCAATGTCATACCACTTGTCCGCCCTGCCGCTTCTC
CCAAGATCAATAAAGCCACTTACTTTGCCATCTTTCACAAAGATGTTGCTGTCTCCCAGGTCGCCGTGGG
AAAAGACAAGTTCCTCTTCGGGCTTTTCCGTCTTTAAAAAATCATACAGCTCGCGCGGATCTTTAAATGG
AGTGTCCTCTTCCCAGTTTTCGCAATCCACATCGGCCAGATCGTTATTCAGTAAGTAATCCAATTCGGCT
AAGCGGCTGTCTAAGCTATTCGTATAGGGACAATCCGATATGTCGATGGAGTGAAAGAGCCTGATGCACT
CCGCATACAGCTCGATAATCTTTTCAGGGCTTTGTTCATCTTCATACTCTTCCGAGCAAAGGACGCCATC
GGCCTCACTCATGAGCAGATTGCTCCAGCCATCATGCCGTTCAAAGTGCAGGACCTTTGGAACAGGCAGC
TTTCCTTCCAGCCATAGCATCATGTCCTTTTCCCGTTCCACATCATAGGTGGTCCCTTTATACCGGCTGT
CCGTCATTTTTAAATATAGGTTTTCATTTTCTCCCACCAGCTTATATACCTTAGCAGGAGACATTCCTTC
CGTATCTTTTGCGCAGCGGTATTTTTCGATCAGTTTTTTCAATTCCGGTGATATTCTCATTTTAGCCATA
CTCTTCCTTTTTCAATATTATTGAAGCATTTATCAAGGTTATTGTCTCATGAGCGGATACATATTTGAAT
GTATTTAGAAAAATAAACAAATAGGGGTTCCGCGCACGAATTGGCCAGCGCTGCCATTTTTGGGGTGAGG
CCGTTCGCGGCCGAGGGGCGCAGCCCCTGGGGGGATGGGAGCTCGGTGCCTTGATGTGGGCGCCGGCGGT
CGAGTGGCGACGGCGCGGCTTGTCCGCGCCCTGGTAGATTGCCTGGCCGTAGGCCAGCCATTTTTGAGCG
GCCAGCGGCCGCGATAGGCCGACGCGAAGCGGCGGGGCGTAGGGAGCGCAGCGACCGAAGGGTAGGCGCT
TTTTGCAGCTCTTCGGCTGTGCGCTGGCCAGACAGTTATGCACAGGCCAGGCGGGTTTTAAGAGTTTTAA
TAAGTTTTAAAGAGTTTTAGGCGGAAAAATCGCCTTTTTTCTCTTTTATATCAGTCACTTACATGTGTGA
CCGGTTCCCAATGTACGGCTTTGGGTTCCCAATGTACGGGTTCCGGTTCCCAATGTACGGCTTTGGGTTC
CCAATGTACGTGCTATCCACAGGAAAGAAGCTTTTTCGACCTTTTTCCCCTGCTAGGGCAATTTGCCCTA
GCATCTGCTCCGTACATTAGGAACCGGCGGATGCTTCGCCCTCGATCAGGTTGCGGTAGCGCATGACTAG
GATCGGGCCAGCCTGCCCCGCCTCCTCCTTCAAATCGTACTCCGGCAGGTCATTTGACCCGATCAGCTTG
CGCACGGTGAAACAGAACTTCTTGAACTCTCCGGCGCTGCCACTGCGTTCGTAGATCGTCTTGAACAACC
ATCTGGCTTCTGCCTTGCCTGCGGCGCGGCGTGCCAGGCGGTAGAGAAAACGGCCGATGCCGGGATCGAT
CAAAAAGTAATCGGGGTGAACCGTCAGCACGTCCGGGTTCTTGCCTTCTGTGATCTCGCGGTACATCCAA
TCAGCTAGCTCGATCTCGATGTACTCCGGCCGCCCGGTTTCGCTCTTTACGATCTTGTAGCGGCTAATCA
AGGCTTCACCCTCGGATACCGTCACCAGGCGGCCGTTCTTGGCCTTCTTCGTACGCTGCATGGCAACGTG
CGTGGTGTTTAACCGAATGCAGGTTTCTACCAGGTCGTCTTTCTGCTTTCCGCCATCGGCTCGCCGGCAG
AACTTGAGTACGTCCGCAACGTGTGGACGGAACACGCGGCCGGGCTTGTCTCCCTTCCCTTCCCGGTATC
GGTTCATGGATTCGGTTAGATGGGAAACCGCCATCAGTACCAGGTCGTAATCCCACACACTGGCCATGCC
GGCCGGCCCTGCGGAAACCTCTACGTGCCCGTCTGGAAGCTCGTAGCGGATCACCTCGCCAGCTCGTCGG
TCACGCTTCGACAGACGGAAAACGGCCACGTCCATGATGCTGCGACTATCGCGGGTGCCCACGTCATAGA
GCATCGGAACGAAAAAATCTGGTTGCTCGTCGCCCTTGGGCGGCTTCCTAATCGACGACGCACCGGCTGC
CGGCGGTTGCCGGGATTCTTTGCGGATTCGATCAGCGGCCGCTTGCCACGATTCACCGGGGCGTGCTTCT
GCCTCGATGCGTTGCCGCTGGGCGGCCTGCGCGGCCTTCAACTTCTCCACCAGGTCATCACCCAGCGCCG
CGCCGATTTGTACCGGGCCGGATGGTTTGCGACCGCTCACGCCGATTCCTCGGGCTTGGGGGTTCCAGTG
CCATTGCAGGGCCGGCAGACAACCCAGCCGCTTACGCCTGGCCAACCGCCCGTTCCTCCACACATGGGGC
ATTCCACGGCGTCGGTGCCTGGTTGTTCTTGATTTTCCATGCCGCCTCCTTTAGCCGCTAAAATTCATCT
AC
